>Addgene plasmid #124906 | sgMLST8_2 | depositor full sequence | sequence record 238737 | Full Sequence
TGATGCGGTTTTGGCAGTACATCAATGGGCGTGGATAGCGGTTTGACTCACGGGGATTTCCAAGTCTCCA
CCCCATTGACGTCAATGGGAGTTTGTTTTGGCACCAAAATCAACGGGACTTTCCAAAATGTCGTAACAAC
TCCGCCCCATTGACGCAAATGGGCGGTAGGCGTGTACGGTGGGAGGTCTATATAAGCAGCGCGTTTTGCC
TGTACTGGGTCTCTCTGGTTAGACCAGATCTGAGCCTGGGAGCTCTCTGGCTAACTAGGGAACCCACTGC
TTAAGCCTCAATAAAGCTTGCCTTGAGTGCTTCAAGTAGTGTGTGCCCGTCTGTTGTGTGACTCTGGTAA
CTAGAGATCCCTCAGACCCTTTTAGTCAGTGTGGAAAATCTCTAGCAGTGGCGCCCGAACAGGGACTTGA
AAGCGAAAGGGAAACCAGAGGAGCTCTCTCGACGCAGGACTCGGCTTGCTGAAGCGCGCACGGCAAGAGG
CGAGGGGCGGCGACTGGTGAGTACGCCAAAAATTTTGACTAGCGGAGGCTAGAAGGAGAGAGATGGGTGC
GAGAGCGTCAGTATTAAGCGGGGGAGAATTAGATCGCGATGGGAAAAAATTCGGTTAAGGCCAGGGGGAA
AGAAAAAATATAAATTAAAACATATAGTATGGGCAAGCAGGGAGCTAGAACGATTCGCAGTTAATCCTGG
CCTGTTAGAAACATCAGAAGGCTGTAGACAAATACTGGGACAGCTACAACCATCCCTTCAGACAGGATCA
GAAGAACTTAGATCATTATATAATACAGTAGCAACCCTCTATTGTGTGCATCAAAGGATAGAGATAAAAG
ACACCAAGGAAGCTTTAGACAAGATAGAGGAAGAGCAAAACAAAAGTAAGACCACCGCACAGCAAGCGGC
CGCTGATCTTCAGACCTGGAGGAGGAGATATGAGGGACAATTGGAGAAGTGAATTATATAAATATAAAGT
AGTAAAAATTGAACCATTAGGAGTAGCACCCACCAAGGCAAAGAGAAGAGTGGTGCAGAGAGAAAAAAGA
GCAGTGGGAATAGGAGCTTTGTTCCTTGGGTTCTTGGGAGCAGCAGGAAGCACTATGGGCGCAGCGTCAA
TGACGCTGACGGTACAGGCCAGACAATTATTGTCTGGTATAGTGCAGCAGCAGAACAATTTGCTGAGGGC
TATTGAGGCGCAACAGCATCTGTTGCAACTCACAGTCTGGGGCATCAAGCAGCTCCAGGCAAGAATCCTG
GCTGTGGAAAGATACCTAAAGGATCAACAGCTCCTGGGGATTTGGGGTTGCTCTGGAAAACTCATTTGCA
CCACTGCTGTGCCTTGGAATGCTAGTTGGAGTAATAAATCTCTGGAACAGATTTGGAATCACACGACCTG
GATGGAGTGGGACAGAGAAATTAACAATTACACAAGCTTAATACACTCCTTAATTGAAGAATCGCAAAAC
CAGCAAGAAAAGAATGAACAAGAATTATTGGAATTAGATAAATGGGCAAGTTTGTGGAATTGGTTTAACA
TAACAAATTGGCTGTGGTATATAAAATTATTCATAATGATAGTAGGAGGCTTGGTAGGTTTAAGAATAGT
TTTTGCTGTACTTTCTATAGTGAATAGAGTTAGGCAGGGATATTCACCATTATCGTTTCAGACCCACCTC
CCAACCCCGAGGGGACCCGACAGGCCCGAAGGAATAGAAGAAGAAGGTGGAGAGAGAGACAGAGACAGAT
CCATTCGATTAGTGAACGGATCGGCACTGCGTGCGCCAATTCTGCAGACAAATGGCAGTATTCATCCACA
ATTTTAAAAGAAAAGGGGGGATTGGGGGGTACAGTGCAGGGGAAAGAATAGTAGACATAATAGCAACAGA
CATACAAACTAAAGAATTACAAAAACAAATTACAAAAATTCAAAATTTTCGGGTTTATTACAGGGACAGC
AGAGATCCAGTTTGGTTAATTAAGGTACCAAGGTCGGGCAGGAAGAGGGCCTATTTCCCATGATTCCTTC
ATATTTGCATATACGATACAAGGCTGTTAGAGAGATAATTAGAATTAATTTGACTGTAAACACAAAGATA
TTAGTACAAAATACGTGACGTAGAAAGTAATAATTTCTTGGGTAGTTTGCAGTTTTAAAATTATGTTTTA
AAATGGACTATCATATGCTTACCGTAACTTGAAAGTATTTCGATTTCTTGGCTTTATATATCTTGTGGAA
AGGACGAAACACCGACTGCCCACCGTGCCTGGGGGTTTTAGAGCTAGAAATAGCAAGTTAAAATAAGGCT
AGTCCGTTATCAACTTGAAAAAGTGGCACCGAGTCGGTGCTTTTTTGAATTCGCTAGCTAGGTCTTGAAA
GGAGTGGGAATTGGCTCCGGTGCCCGTCAGTGGGCAGAGCGCACATCGCCCACAGTCCCCGAGAAGTTGG
GGGGAGGGGTCGGCAATTGATCCGGTGCCTAGAGAAGGTGGCGCGGGGTAAACTGGGAAAGTGATGTCGT
GTACTGGCTCCGCCTTTTTCCCGAGGGTGGGGGAGAACCGTATATAAGTGCAGTAGTCGCCGTGAACGTT
CTTTTTCGCAACGGGTTTGCCGCCAGAACACAGGACCGGTTCTAGAGCGCTGCCACCATGGACAAGAAGT
ACAGCATCGGCCTGGACATCGGCACCAACTCTGTGGGCTGGGCCGTGATCACCGACGAGTACAAGGTGCC
CAGCAAGAAATTCAAGGTGCTGGGCAACACCGACCGGCACAGCATCAAGAAGAACCTGATCGGAGCCCTG
CTGTTCGACAGCGGCGAAACAGCCGAGGCCACCCGGCTGAAGAGAACCGCCAGAAGAAGATACACCAGAC
GGAAGAACCGGATCTGCTATCTGCAAGAGATCTTCAGCAACGAGATGGCCAAGGTGGACGACAGCTTCTT
CCACAGACTGGAAGAGTCCTTCCTGGTGGAAGAGGATAAGAAGCACGAGCGGCACCCCATCTTCGGCAAC
ATCGTGGACGAGGTGGCCTACCACGAGAAGTACCCCACCATCTACCACCTGAGAAAGAAACTGGTGGACA
GCACCGACAAGGCCGACCTGCGGCTGATCTATCTGGCCCTGGCCCACATGATCAAGTTCCGGGGCCACTT
CCTGATCGAGGGCGACCTGAACCCCGACAACAGCGACGTGGACAAGCTGTTCATCCAGCTGGTGCAGACC
TACAACCAGCTGTTCGAGGAAAACCCCATCAACGCCAGCGGCGTGGACGCCAAGGCCATCCTGTCTGCCA
GACTGAGCAAGAGCAGACGGCTGGAAAATCTGATCGCCCAGCTGCCCGGCGAGAAGAAGAATGGCCTGTT
CGGAAACCTGATTGCCCTGAGCCTGGGCCTGACCCCCAACTTCAAGAGCAACTTCGACCTGGCCGAGGAT
GCCAAACTGCAGCTGAGCAAGGACACCTACGACGACGACCTGGACAACCTGCTGGCCCAGATCGGCGACC
AGTACGCCGACCTGTTTCTGGCCGCCAAGAACCTGTCCGACGCCATCCTGCTGAGCGACATCCTGAGAGT
GAACACCGAGATCACCAAGGCCCCCCTGAGCGCCTCTATGATCAAGAGATACGACGAGCACCACCAGGAC
CTGACCCTGCTGAAAGCTCTCGTGCGGCAGCAGCTGCCTGAGAAGTACAAAGAGATTTTCTTCGACCAGA
GCAAGAACGGCTACGCCGGCTACATTGACGGCGGAGCCAGCCAGGAAGAGTTCTACAAGTTCATCAAGCC
CATCCTGGAAAAGATGGACGGCACCGAGGAACTGCTCGTGAAGCTGAACAGAGAGGACCTGCTGCGGAAG
CAGCGGACCTTCGACAACGGCAGCATCCCCCACCAGATCCACCTGGGAGAGCTGCACGCCATTCTGCGGC
GGCAGGAAGATTTTTACCCATTCCTGAAGGACAACCGGGAAAAGATCGAGAAGATCCTGACCTTCCGCAT
CCCCTACTACGTGGGCCCTCTGGCCAGGGGAAACAGCAGATTCGCCTGGATGACCAGAAAGAGCGAGGAA
ACCATCACCCCCTGGAACTTCGAGGAAGTGGTGGACAAGGGCGCTTCCGCCCAGAGCTTCATCGAGCGGA
TGACCAACTTCGATAAGAACCTGCCCAACGAGAAGGTGCTGCCCAAGCACAGCCTGCTGTACGAGTACTT
CACCGTGTATAACGAGCTGACCAAAGTGAAATACGTGACCGAGGGAATGAGAAAGCCCGCCTTCCTGAGC
GGCGAGCAGAAAAAGGCCATCGTGGACCTGCTGTTCAAGACCAACCGGAAAGTGACCGTGAAGCAGCTGA
AAGAGGACTACTTCAAGAAAATCGAGTGCTTCGACTCCGTGGAAATCTCCGGCGTGGAAGATCGGTTCAA
CGCCTCCCTGGGCACATACCACGATCTGCTGAAAATTATCAAGGACAAGGACTTCCTGGACAATGAGGAA
AACGAGGACATTCTGGAAGATATCGTGCTGACCCTGACACTGTTTGAGGACAGAGAGATGATCGAGGAAC
GGCTGAAAACCTATGCCCACCTGTTCGACGACAAAGTGATGAAGCAGCTGAAGCGGCGGAGATACACCGG
CTGGGGCAGGCTGAGCCGGAAGCTGATCAACGGCATCCGGGACAAGCAGTCCGGCAAGACAATCCTGGAT
TTCCTGAAGTCCGACGGCTTCGCCAACAGAAACTTCATGCAGCTGATCCACGACGACAGCCTGACCTTTA
AAGAGGACATCCAGAAAGCCCAGGTGTCCGGCCAGGGCGATAGCCTGCACGAGCACATTGCCAATCTGGC
CGGCAGCCCCGCCATTAAGAAGGGCATCCTGCAGACAGTGAAGGTGGTGGACGAGCTCGTGAAAGTGATG
GGCCGGCACAAGCCCGAGAACATCGTGATCGAAATGGCCAGAGAGAACCAGACCACCCAGAAGGGACAGA
AGAACAGCCGCGAGAGAATGAAGCGGATCGAAGAGGGCATCAAAGAGCTGGGCAGCCAGATCCTGAAAGA
ACACCCCGTGGAAAACACCCAGCTGCAGAACGAGAAGCTGTACCTGTACTACCTGCAGAATGGGCGGGAT
ATGTACGTGGACCAGGAACTGGACATCAACCGGCTGTCCGACTACGATGTGGACCATATCGTGCCTCAGA
GCTTTCTGAAGGACGACTCCATCGACAACAAGGTGCTGACCAGAAGCGACAAGAACCGGGGCAAGAGCGA
CAACGTGCCCTCCGAAGAGGTCGTGAAGAAGATGAAGAACTACTGGCGGCAGCTGCTGAACGCCAAGCTG
ATTACCCAGAGAAAGTTCGACAATCTGACCAAGGCCGAGAGAGGCGGCCTGAGCGAACTGGATAAGGCCG
GCTTCATCAAGAGACAGCTGGTGGAAACCCGGCAGATCACAAAGCACGTGGCACAGATCCTGGACTCCCG
GATGAACACTAAGTACGACGAGAATGACAAGCTGATCCGGGAAGTGAAAGTGATCACCCTGAAGTCCAAG
CTGGTGTCCGATTTCCGGAAGGATTTCCAGTTTTACAAAGTGCGCGAGATCAACAACTACCACCACGCCC
ACGACGCCTACCTGAACGCCGTCGTGGGAACCGCCCTGATCAAAAAGTACCCTAAGCTGGAAAGCGAGTT
CGTGTACGGCGACTACAAGGTGTACGACGTGCGGAAGATGATCGCCAAGAGCGAGCAGGAAATCGGCAAG
GCTACCGCCAAGTACTTCTTCTACAGCAACATCATGAACTTTTTCAAGACCGAGATTACCCTGGCCAACG
GCGAGATCCGGAAGCGGCCTCTGATCGAGACAAACGGCGAAACCGGGGAGATCGTGTGGGATAAGGGCCG
GGATTTTGCCACCGTGCGGAAAGTGCTGAGCATGCCCCAAGTGAATATCGTGAAAAAGACCGAGGTGCAG
ACAGGCGGCTTCAGCAAAGAGTCTATCCTGCCCAAGAGGAACAGCGATAAGCTGATCGCCAGAAAGAAGG
ACTGGGACCCTAAGAAGTACGGCGGCTTCGACAGCCCCACCGTGGCCTATTCTGTGCTGGTGGTGGCCAA
AGTGGAAAAGGGCAAGTCCAAGAAACTGAAGAGTGTGAAAGAGCTGCTGGGGATCACCATCATGGAAAGA
AGCAGCTTCGAGAAGAATCCCATCGACTTTCTGGAAGCCAAGGGCTACAAAGAAGTGAAAAAGGACCTGA
TCATCAAGCTGCCTAAGTACTCCCTGTTCGAGCTGGAAAACGGCCGGAAGAGAATGCTGGCCTCTGCCGG
CGAACTGCAGAAGGGAAACGAACTGGCCCTGCCCTCCAAATATGTGAACTTCCTGTACCTGGCCAGCCAC
TATGAGAAGCTGAAGGGCTCCCCCGAGGATAATGAGCAGAAACAGCTGTTTGTGGAACAGCACAAGCACT
ACCTGGACGAGATCATCGAGCAGATCAGCGAGTTCTCCAAGAGAGTGATCCTGGCCGACGCTAATCTGGA
CAAAGTGCTGTCCGCCTACAACAAGCACCGGGATAAGCCCATCAGAGAGCAGGCCGAGAATATCATCCAC
CTGTTTACCCTGACCAATCTGGGAGCCCCTGCCGCCTTCAAGTACTTTGACACCACCATCGACCGGAAGA
GGTACACCAGCACCAAAGAGGTGCTGGACGCCACCCTGATCCACCAGAGCATCACCGGCCTGTACGAGAC
ACGGATCGACCTGTCTCAGCTGGGAGGCGACAAGCGACCTGCCGCCACAAAGAAGGCTGGACAGGCTAAG
AAGAAGAAAGATTACAAAGACGATGACGATAAGGGATCCGGCGCAACAAACTTCTCTCTGCTGAAACAAG
CCGGAGATGTCGAAGAGAATCCTGGACCGACCGAGTACAAGCCCACGGTGCGCCTCGCCACCCGCGACGA
CGTCCCCAGGGCCGTACGCACCCTCGCCGCCGCGTTCGCCGACTACCCCGCCACGCGCCACACCGTCGAT
CCGGACCGCCACATCGAGCGGGTCACCGAGCTGCAAGAACTCTTCCTCACGCGCGTCGGGCTCGACATCG
GCAAGGTGTGGGTCGCGGACGACGGCGCCGCGGTGGCGGTCTGGACCACGCCGGAGAGCGTCGAAGCGGG
GGCGGTGTTCGCCGAGATCGGCCCGCGCATGGCCGAGTTGAGCGGTTCCCGGCTGGCCGCGCAGCAACAG
ATGGAAGGCCTCCTGGCGCCGCACCGGCCCAAGGAGCCCGCGTGGTTCCTGGCCACCGTCGGAGTCTCGC
CCGACCACCAGGGCAAGGGTCTGGGCAGCGCCGTCGTGCTCCCCGGAGTGGAGGCGGCCGAGCGCGCCGG
GGTGCCCGCCTTCCTGGAGACCTCCGCGCCCCGCAACCTCCCCTTCTACGAGCGGCTCGGCTTCACCGTC
ACCGCCGACGTCGAGGTGCCCGAAGGACCGCGCACCTGGTGCATGACCCGCAAGCCCGGTGCCTGAACGC
GTTAAGTCGACAATCAACCTCTGGATTACAAAATTTGTGAAAGATTGACTGGTATTCTTAACTATGTTGC
TCCTTTTACGCTATGTGGATACGCTGCTTTAATGCCTTTGTATCATGCTATTGCTTCCCGTATGGCTTTC
ATTTTCTCCTCCTTGTATAAATCCTGGTTGCTGTCTCTTTATGAGGAGTTGTGGCCCGTTGTCAGGCAAC
GTGGCGTGGTGTGCACTGTGTTTGCTGACGCAACCCCCACTGGTTGGGGCATTGCCACCACCTGTCAGCT
CCTTTCCGGGACTTTCGCTTTCCCCCTCCCTATTGCCACGGCGGAACTCATCGCCGCCTGCCTTGCCCGC
TGCTGGACAGGGGCTCGGCTGTTGGGCACTGACAATTCCGTGGTGTTGTCGGGGAAATCATCGTCCTTTC
CTTGGCTGCTCGCCTGTGTTGCCACCTGGATTCTGCGCGGGACGTCCTTCTGCTACGTCCCTTCGGCCCT
CAATCCAGCGGACCTTCCTTCCCGCGGCCTGCTGCCGGCTCTGCGGCCTCTTCCGCGTCTTCGCCTTCGC
CCTCAGACGAGTCGGATCTCCCTTTGGGCCGCCTCCCCGCGTCGACTTTAAGACCAATGACTTACAAGGC
AGCTGTAGATCTTAGCCACTTTTTAAAAGAAAAGGGGGGACTGGAAGGGCTAATTCACTCCCAACGAAGA
CAAGATCTGCTTTTTGCTTGTACTGGGTCTCTCTGGTTAGACCAGATCTGAGCCTGGGAGCTCTCTGGCT
AACTAGGGAACCCACTGCTTAAGCCTCAATAAAGCTTGCCTTGAGTGCTTCAAGTAGTGTGTGCCCGTCT
GTTGTGTGACTCTGGTAACTAGAGATCCCTCAGACCCTTTTAGTCAGTGTGGAAAATCTCTAGCAGGGCC
CGTTTAAACCCGCTGATCAGCCTCGACTGTGCCTTCTAGTTGCCAGCCATCTGTTGTTTGCCCCTCCCCC
GTGCCTTCCTTGACCCTGGAAGGTGCCACTCCCACTGTCCTTTCCTAATAAAATGAGGAAATTGCATCGC
ATTGTCTGAGTAGGTGTCATTCTATTCTGGGGGGTGGGGTGGGGCAGGACAGCAAGGGGGAGGATTGGGA
AGACAATAGCAGGCATGCTGGGGATGCGGTGGGCTCTATGGCTTCTGAGGCGGAAAGAACCAGCTGGGGC
TCTAGGGGGTATCCCC
[124 nt withheld, positions 8697-8820]
C
[91 nt withheld, positions 8822-8912]
A
[49 nt withheld, positions 8914-8962]
CCTTTGACGTTGGAGTCCACGTTCTTT
[37 nt withheld, positions 8990-9026]
ACCCTATCTCGGTCTATTCTTTTGATTTATAAGGGATTTTGCCGATTTCGGCCTATTGGTTAAAAAATGA
GCTGATTTAACAAAAATTTAACGCGAATTAATTCTGTGGAATGTGTGTCAGTTAGGGTGTGGAAAGTCCC
CAGGCTCCCCAGCAGGCAGAAGTATGCAAAGCATGCATCTCAATTAGTCAGCAACCAGGTGTGGAAAGTC
CCCAGGCTCCCCAGCAGGCAGAAGTATGCAAAGCATGCATCTCAATTAGTCAGCAACCATAGTCCCGCCC
CTAACTCCGCCCATCCCGCCCCTAACTCCGCCCAGTTCCGCCCATTCTCCGCCCCATGGCTGACTAATTT
TTTTTATTTATGCAGAGGCCGAGGCCGCCTCTGCCTCTGAGCTATTCCAGAAGTAGTGAGGAGGCTTTTT
TGGAGGCCTAGGCTTTTGCAAAAAGCTCCCGGGAGCTTGTATATCCATTTTCGGATCTGATCAGCACGTG
TTGACAATTAATCATCGGCATAGTATATCGGCATAGTATAATACGACAAGGTGAGGAACTAAACCATGGC
CAAGTTGACCAGTGCCGTTCCGGTGCTCACCGCGCGCGACGTCGCCGGAGCGGTCGAGTTCTGGACCGAC
CGGCTCGGGTTCTCCCGGGACTTCGTGGAGGACGACTTCGCCGGTGTGGTCCGGGACGACGTGACCCTGT
TCATCAGCGCGGTCCAGGACCAGGTGGTGCCGGACAACACCCTGGCCTGGGTGTGGGTGCGCGGCCTGGA
CGAGCTGTACGCCGAGTGGTCGGAGGTCGTGTCCACGAACTTCCGGGACGCCTCCGGGCCGGCCATGACC
GAGATCGGCGAGCAGCCGTGGGGGCGGGAGTTCGCCCTGCGCGACCCGGCCGGCAACTGCGTGCACTTCG
TGGCCGAGGAGCAGGACTGACACGTGCTACGAGATTTCGATTCCACCGCCGCCTTCTATGAAAGGTTGGG
CTTCGGAATCGTTTTCCGGGACGCCGGCTGGATGATCCTCCAGCGCGGGGATCTCATGCTGGAGTTCTTC
GCCCACCCCAACTTGTTTATTGCAGCTTATAATGGTTACAAATAAAGCAATAGCATCACAAATTTCACAA
ATAAAGCATTTTTTTCACTGCATTCTAGTTGTGGTTTGTCCAAACTCATCAATGTATCTTATCATGTCTG
TATACCGTCGACCTCTAGCTAGAGCTTGGCGTAATCATGGTCATAGCTGTTTCCTGTGTGAAATTGTTAT
CCGCTCACAATTCCACACAACATACGAGCCGGAAGCATAAAGTGTAAAGCCTGGGGTGCCTAATGAGTGA
GCTAACTCACATTAATTGCGTTGCGCTCACTGCCCGCTTTCCAGTCGGGAAACCTGTCGTGCCAGCTGCA
TTAATGAATCGGCCAACGCGCGGGGAGAGGCGGTTTGCGTATTGGGCGCTCTTCCGCTTCCTCGCTCACT
GACTCGCTGCGCTCGGTCGTTCGGCTGCGGCGAGCGGTATCAGCTCACTCAAAGGCGGTAATACGGTTAT
CCACAGAATCAGGGGATAACGCAGGAAAGAACATGTGAGCAAAAGGCCAGCAAAAGGCCAGGAACCGTAA
AAAGGCCGCGTTGCTGGCGTTTTTCCATAGGCTCCGCCCCCCTGACGAGCATCACAAAAATCGACGCTCA
AGTCAGAGGTGGCGAAACCCGACAGGACTATAAAGATACCAGGCGTTTCCCCCTGGAAGCTCCCTCGTGC
GCTCTCCTGTTCCGACCCTGCCGCTTACCGGATACCTGTCCGCCTTTCTCCCTTCGGGAAGCGTGGCGCT
TTCTCATAGCTCACGCTGTAGGTATCTCAGTTCGGTGTAGGTCGTTCGCTCCAAGCTGGGCTGTGTGCAC
GAACCCCCCGTTCAGCCCGACCGCTGCGCCTTATCCGGTAACTATCGTCTTGAGTCCAACCCGGTAAGAC
ACGACTTATCGCCACTGGCAGCAGCCACTGGTAACAGGATTAGCAGAGCGAGGTATGTAGGCGGTGCTAC
AGAGTTCTTGAAGTGGTGGCCTAACTACGGCTACACTAGAAGAACAGTATTTGGTATCTGCGCTCTGCTG
AAGCCAGTTACCTTCGGAAAAAGAGTTGGTAGCTCTTGATCCGGCAAACAAACCACCGCTGGTAGCGGTG
GTTTTTTTGTTTGCAAGCAGCAGATTACGCGCAGAAAAAAAGGATCTCAAGAAGATCCTTTGATCTTTTC
TACGGGGTCTGACGCTCAGTGGAACGAAAACTCACGTTAAGGGATTTTGGTCATGAGATTATCAAAAAGG
ATCTTCACCTAGATCCTTTTAAATTAAAAATGAAGTTTTAAATCAATCTAAAGTATATATGAGTAAACTT
GGTCTGACAGTTACCAATGCTTAATCAGTGAGGCACCTATCTCAGCGATCTGTCTATTTCGTTCATCCAT
AGTTGCCTGACTCCCCGTCGTGTAGATAACTACGATACGGGAGGGCTTACCATCTGGCCCCAGTGCTGCA
ATGATACCGCGAGACCCACGCTCACCGGCTCCAGATTTATCAGCAATAAACCAGCCAGCCGGAAGGGCCG
AGCGCAGAAGTGGTCCTGCAACTTTATCCGCCTCCATCCAGTCTATTAATTGTTGCCGGGAAGCTAGAGT
AAGTAGTTCGCCAGTTAATAGTTTGCGCAACGTTGTTGCCATTGCTACAGGCATCGTGGTGTCACGCTCG
TCGTTTGGTATGGCTTCATTCAGCTCCGGTTCCCAACGATCAAGGCGAGTTACATGATCCCCCATGTTGT
GCAAAAAAGCGGTTAGCTCCTTCGGTCCTCCGATCGTTGTCAGAAGTAAGTTGGCCGCAGTGTTATCACT
CATGGTTATGGCAGCACTGCATAATTCTCTTACTGTCATGCCATCCGTAAGATGCTTTTCTGTGACTGGT
GAGTACTCAACCAAGTCATTCTGAGAATAGTGTATGCGGCGACCGAGTTGCTCTTGCCCGGCGTCAATAC
GGGATAATACCGCGCCACATAGCAGAACTTTAAAAGTGCTCATCATTGGAAAACGTTCTTCGGGGCGAAA
ACTCTCAAGGATCTTACCGCTGTTGAGATCCAGTTCGATGTAACCCACTCGTGCACCCAACTGATCTTCA
GCATCTTTTACTTTCACCAGCGTTTCTGGGTGAGCAAAAACAGGAAGGCAAAATGCCGCAAAAAAGGGAA
TAAGGGCGACACGGAAATGTTGAATACTCATACTCTTCCTTTTTCAATATTATTGAAGCATTTATCAGGG
TTATTGTCTCATGAGCGGATACATATTTGAATGTATTTAGAAAAATAAACAAATAGGGGTTCCGCGCACA
TTTCCCCGAAAAGTGCCACCTGACGTCGACGGATCGGGAGATCTCCCGATCCCCTATGGTGCACTCTCAG
TACAATCTGCTCTGATGCCGCATAGTTAAGCCAGTATCTGCTCCCTGCTTGTGTGTTGGAGGTCGCTGAG
TAGTGCGCGAGCAAAATTTAAGCTACAACAAGGCAAGGCTTGACCGACAATTGCATGAAGAATCTGCTTA
GGGTTAGGCGTTTTGCGCTGCTTCGCGATGTACGGGCCAGATATACGCGTTGACATTGATTATTGACTAG
TTATTAATAGTAATCAATTACGGGGTCATTAGTTCATAGCCCATATATGGAGTTCCGCGTTACATAACTT
ACGGTAAATGGCCCGCCTGGCTGACCGCCCAACGACCCCCGCCCATTGACGTCAATAATGACGTATGTTC
CCATAGTAACGCCAATAGGGACTTTCCATTGACGTCAATGGGTGGAGTATTTACGGTAAACTGCCCACTT
GGCAGTACATCAAGTGTATCATATGCCAAGTACGCCCCCTATTGACGTCAATGACGGTAAATGGCCCGCC
TGGCATTATGCCCAGTACATGACCTTATGGGACTTTCCTACTTGGCAGTACATCTACGTATTAGTCATCG
CTATTACCATGG
Features (pLannotate 1.2.2; 33 found; start..end, strand, type, name):
    217..397     +  LTR            5' LTR (truncated): truncated 5' long terminal repeat (LTR) from HIV-1
    444..569     +  misc_feature   HIV-1 Ψ: packaging signal of human immunodeficiency virus type 1
    553..916     +  CDS            HIV-1 gag (fragment): gag protein from human immunodeficiency virus 1; gag
   1062..1295    +  misc_feature   RRE: The Rev response element (RRE) of HIV-1 allows for Rev-dependent mRNA export from the nucleus to the cytoplasm.
   1672..1772    +  CDS            Rev (fragment): human immunodeficiency virus 1 (HIV-1) Rev protein; rev; enhances nuclear export of unspliced and incompletely spliced viral mRNAs
   1822..1939    +  misc_feature   cPPT/CTS: central polypurine tract and central termination sequence of HIV-1
   2005..2245    +  promoter       U6 promoter: RNA polymerase III promoter for human U6 snRNA
   2275..2350    +  misc_RNA       gRNA scaffold: guide RNA scaffold for the Streptococcus pyogenes CRISPR/Cas9 system
   2368..2386    +  CDS            small t antigen (fragment): SV40 (simian virus 40) small t antigen
   2412..2623    +  promoter       EF-1α core promoter: core promoter for human elongation factor EF-1α
   2648..6751    +  CDS            Cas9: Cas9 (Csn1) endonuclease from the Streptococcus pyogenes Type II CRISPR/Cas system generates RNA-guided double strand breaks in DNA
   6889..7486    +  CDS            PuroR (fragment): puromycin N-acetyltransferase; pac from Streptomyces; confers resistance to puromycin
   7502..8090    +  misc_feature   WPRE: woodchuck hepatitis virus posttranscriptional regulatory element
   8141..8160    +  misc_feature   cPPT/CTS (fragment): central polypurine tract and central termination sequence of HIV-1
   8162..8395    +  LTR            3' LTR (ΔU3): self-inactivating 3' long terminal repeat (LTR) from HIV-1
   8427..8651    +  polyA_signal   bGH poly(A) signal: bovine growth hormone polyadenylation signal
   8655..8676    +  promoter       SV40 promoter (fragment): SV40 enhancer and early promoter
   8697..9125    +  rep_origin     f1 ori (sequence partly withheld): f1 bacteriophage origin of replication; arrow indicates direction of (+) strand synthesis
   9139..9468    +  promoter       SV40 promoter: SV40 enhancer and early promoter
   9516..9563    +  promoter       EM7 promoter: synthetic bacterial promoter&nbsp
   9582..9956    +  CDS            BleoR: antibiotic-binding protein; Sh ble from Streptoalloteichus hindustanus; confers resistance to bleomycin, phleomycin, and Zeocin™
   9966..10091   +  CDS            ble (fragment): BLE_KLEPN - Experimental evidence at protein level: Swiss-Prot protein existence level 1. Binding protein with a strong affinity to the bleomycin family of antibiotics. Binds to CL990; an antimitotic-antibiotic compound. From Klebsiella pneumoniae.
  10086..10207   +  polyA_signal   SV40 poly(A) signal: SV40 polyadenylation signal
  10278..10300   -  protein_bind   lac operator (fragment): The lac repressor binds to the lac operator to inhibit transcription in E. coli. This inhibition can be relieved by adding lactose or isopropyl-β-D-thiogalactopyranoside (IPTG). lac repressor encoded by lacI
  10304..10334   -  promoter       lac promoter: promoter for the E. coli lac operon
  10349..10370   -  protein_bind   CAP binding site: CAP binding activates transcription in the presence of cAMP. E. coli catabolite activator protein
  10383..10475   -  CDS            lacI (fragment): lac repressor; lacI; The lac repressor binds to the lac operator to inhibit transcription in E. coli. This inhibition can be relieved by adding lactose or isopropyl-β-D-thiogalactopyranoside (IPTG).
  10658..11246   -  rep_origin     ori: high-copy-number ColE1/pMB1/pBR322/pUC origin of replication
  11417..12277   -  CDS            AmpR: β-lactamase; bla; confers resistance to ampicillin, carbenicillin, and related antibiotics
  12278..12382   -  promoter       AmpR promoter: bla
  12441..12493   -  misc_feature   bom (fragment): basis of mobility region from pBR322
  12648..13027   +  enhancer       CMV enhancer: human cytomegalovirus immediate early enhancer
  13028..199     +  promoter       CMV promoter (across the origin): human cytomegalovirus (CMV) immediate early promoter
