>Addgene plasmid #124906 | sgMLST8_2 | addgene full sequence | sequence record 244548 | Addgene NGS Result
AAGTTTGTGGAATTGGTTTAACATAACAAATTGGCTGTGGTATATAAAATTATTCATAATGATAGTAGGA
GGCTTGGTAGGTTTAAGAATAGTTTTTGCTGTACTTTCTATAGTGAATAGAGTTAGGCAGGGATATTCAC
CATTATCGTTTCAGACCCACCTCCCAACCCCGAGGGGACCCGACAGGCCCGAAGGAATAGAAGAAGAAGG
TGGAGAGAGAGACAGAGACAGATCCATTCGATTAGTGAACGGATCGGCACTGCGTGCGCCAATTCTGCAG
ACAAATGGCAGTATTCATCCACAATTTTAAAAGAAAAGGGGGGATTGGGGGGTACAGTGCAGGGGAAAGA
ATAGTAGACATAATAGCAACAGACATACAAACTAAAGAATTACAAAAACAAATTACAAAAATTCAAAATT
TTCGGGTTTATTACAGGGACAGCAGAGATCCAGTTTGGTTAATTAAGGTACCGAGGGCCTATTTCCCATG
ATTCCTTCATATTTGCATATACGATACAAGGCTGTTAGAGAGATAATTAGAATTAATTTGACTGTAAACA
CAAAGATATTAGTACAAAATACGTGACGTAGAAAGTAATAATTTCTTGGGTAGTTTGCAGTTTTAAAATT
ATGTTTTAAAATGGACTATCATATGCTTACCGTAACTTGAAAGTATTTCGATTTCTTGGCTTTATATATC
TTGTGGAAAGGACGAAACACCGACTGCCCACCGTGCCTGGGGGTTTTAGAGCTAGAAATAGCAAGTTAAA
ATAAGGCTAGTCCGTTATCAACTTGAAAAAGTGGCACCGAGTCGGTGCTTTTTTGAATTCGCTAGCTAGG
TCTTGAAAGGAGTGGGAATTGGCTCCGGTGCCCGTCAGTGGGCAGAGCGCACATCGCCCACAGTCCCCGA
GAAGTTGGGGGGAGGGGTCGGCAATTGATCCGGTGCCTAGAGAAGGTGGCGCGGGGTAAACTGGGAAAGT
GATGTCGTGTACTGGCTCCGCCTTTTTCCCGAGGGTGGGGGAGAACCGTATATAAGTGCAGTAGTCGCCG
TGAACGTTCTTTTTCGCAACGGGTTTGCCGCCAGAACACAGGACCGGTTCTAGAGCGCTGCCACCATGGA
CAAGAAGTACAGCATCGGCCTGGACATCGGCACCAACTCTGTGGGCTGGGCCGTGATCACCGACGAGTAC
AAGGTGCCCAGCAAGAAATTCAAGGTGCTGGGCAACACCGACCGGCACAGCATCAAGAAGAACCTGATCG
GAGCCCTGCTGTTCGACAGCGGCGAAACAGCCGAGGCCACCCGGCTGAAGAGAACCGCCAGAAGAAGATA
CACCAGACGGAAGAACCGGATCTGCTATCTGCAAGAGATCTTCAGCAACGAGATGGCCAAGGTGGACGAC
AGCTTCTTCCACAGACTGGAAGAGTCCTTCCTGGTGGAAGAGGATAAGAAGCACGAGCGGCACCCCATCT
TCGGCAACATCGTGGACGAGGTGGCCTACCACGAGAAGTACCCCACCATCTACCACCTGAGAAAGAAACT
GGTGGACAGCACCGACAAGGCCGACCTGCGGCTGATCTATCTGGCCCTGGCCCACATGATCAAGTTCCGG
GGCCACTTCCTGATCGAGGGCGACCTGAACCCCGACAACAGCGACGTGGACAAGCTGTTCATCCAGCTGG
TGCAGACCTACAACCAGCTGTTCGAGGAAAACCCCATCAACGCCAGCGGCGTGGACGCCAAGGCCATCCT
GTCTGCCAGACTGAGCAAGAGCAGACGGCTGGAAAATCTGATCGCCCAGCTGCCCGGCGAGAAGAAGAAT
GGCCTGTTCGGAAACCTGATTGCCCTGAGCCTGGGCCTGACCCCCAACTTCAAGAGCAACTTCGACCTGG
CCGAGGATGCCAAACTGCAGCTGAGCAAGGACACCTACGACGACGACCTGGACAACCTGCTGGCCCAGAT
CGGCGACCAGTACGCCGACCTGTTTCTGGCCGCCAAGAACCTGTCCGACGCCATCCTGCTGAGCGACATC
CTGAGAGTGAACACCGAGATCACCAAGGCCCCCCTGAGCGCCTCTATGATCAAGAGATACGACGAGCACC
ACCAGGACCTGACCCTGCTGAAAGCTCTCGTGCGGCAGCAGCTGCCTGAGAAGTACAAAGAGATTTTCTT
CGACCAGAGCAAGAACGGCTACGCCGGCTACATTGACGGCGGAGCCAGCCAGGAAGAGTTCTACAAGTTC
ATCAAGCCCATCCTGGAAAAGATGGACGGCACCGAGGAACTGCTCGTGAAGCTGAACAGAGAGGACCTGC
TGCGGAAGCAGCGGACCTTCGACAACGGCAGCATCCCCCACCAGATCCACCTGGGAGAGCTGCACGCCAT
TCTGCGGCGGCAGGAAGATTTTTACCCATTCCTGAAGGACAACCGGGAAAAGATCGAGAAGATCCTGACC
TTCCGCATCCCCTACTACGTGGGCCCTCTGGCCAGGGGAAACAGCAGATTCGCCTGGATGACCAGAAAGA
GCGAGGAAACCATCACCCCCTGGAACTTCGAGGAAGTGGTGGACAAGGGCGCTTCCGCCCAGAGCTTCAT
CGAGCGGATGACCAACTTCGATAAGAACCTGCCCAACGAGAAGGTGCTGCCCAAGCACAGCCTGCTGTAC
GAGTACTTCACCGTGTATAACGAGCTGACCAAAGTGAAATACGTGACCGAGGGAATGAGAAAGCCCGCCT
TCCTGAGCGGCGAGCAGAAAAAGGCCATCGTGGACCTGCTGTTCAAGACCAACCGGAAAGTGACCGTGAA
GCAGCTGAAAGAGGACTACTTCAAGAAAATCGAGTGCTTCGACTCCGTGGAAATCTCCGGCGTGGAAGAT
CGGTTCAACGCCTCCCTGGGCACATACCACGATCTGCTGAAAATTATCAAGGACAAGGACTTCCTGGACA
ATGAGGAAAACGAGGACATTCTGGAAGATATCGTGCTGACCCTGACACTGTTTGAGGACAGAGAGATGAT
CGAGGAACGGCTGAAAACCTATGCCCACCTGTTCGACGACAAAGTGATGAAGCAGCTGAAGCGGCGGAGA
TACACCGGCTGGGGCAGGCTGAGCCGGAAGCTGATCAACGGCATCCGGGACAAGCAGTCCGGCAAGACAA
TCCTGGATTTCCTGAAGTCCGACGGCTTCGCCAACAGAAACTTCATGCAGCTGATCCACGACGACAGCCT
GACCTTTAAAGAGGACATCCAGAAAGCCCAGGTGTCCGGCCAGGGCGATAGCCTGCACGAGCACATTGCC
AATCTGGCCGGCAGCCCCGCCATTAAGAAGGGCATCCTGCAGACAGTGAAGGTGGTGGACGAGCTCGTGA
AAGTGATGGGCCGGCACAAGCCCGAGAACATCGTGATCGAAATGGCCAGAGAGAACCAGACCACCCAGAA
GGGACAGAAGAACAGCCGCGAGAGAATGAAGCGGATCGAAGAGGGCATCAAAGAGCTGGGCAGCCAGATC
CTGAAAGAACACCCCGTGGAAAACACCCAGCTGCAGAACGAGAAGCTGTACCTGTACTACCTGCAGAATG
GGCGGGATATGTACGTGGACCAGGAACTGGACATCAACCGGCTGTCCGACTACGATGTGGACCATATCGT
GCCTCAGAGCTTTCTGAAGGACGACTCCATCGACAACAAGGTGCTGACCAGAAGCGACAAGAACCGGGGC
AAGAGCGACAACGTGCCCTCCGAAGAGGTCGTGAAGAAGATGAAGAACTACTGGCGGCAGCTGCTGAACG
CCAAGCTGATTACCCAGAGAAAGTTCGACAATCTGACCAAGGCCGAGAGAGGCGGCCTGAGCGAACTGGA
TAAGGCCGGCTTCATCAAGAGACAGCTGGTGGAAACCCGGCAGATCACAAAGCACGTGGCACAGATCCTG
GACTCCCGGATGAACACTAAGTACGACGAGAATGACAAGCTGATCCGGGAAGTGAAAGTGATCACCCTGA
AGTCCAAGCTGGTGTCCGATTTCCGGAAGGATTTCCAGTTTTACAAAGTGCGCGAGATCAACAACTACCA
CCACGCCCACGACGCCTACCTGAACGCCGTCGTGGGAACCGCCCTGATCAAAAAGTACCCTAAGCTGGAA
AGCGAGTTCGTGTACGGCGACTACAAGGTGTACGACGTGCGGAAGATGATCGCCAAGAGCGAGCAGGAAA
TCGGCAAGGCTACCGCCAAGTACTTCTTCTACAGCAACATCATGAACTTTTTCAAGACCGAGATTACCCT
GGCCAACGGCGAGATCCGGAAGCGGCCTCTGATCGAGACAAACGGCGAAACCGGGGAGATCGTGTGGGAT
AAGGGCCGGGATTTTGCCACCGTGCGGAAAGTGCTGAGCATGCCCCAAGTGAATATCGTGAAAAAGACCG
AGGTGCAGACAGGCGGCTTCAGCAAAGAGTCTATCCTGCCCAAGAGGAACAGCGATAAGCTGATCGCCAG
AAAGAAGGACTGGGACCCTAAGAAGTACGGCGGCTTCGACAGCCCCACCGTGGCCTATTCTGTGCTGGTG
GTGGCCAAAGTGGAAAAGGGCAAGTCCAAGAAACTGAAGAGTGTGAAAGAGCTGCTGGGGATCACCATCA
TGGAAAGAAGCAGCTTCGAGAAGAATCCCATCGACTTTCTGGAAGCCAAGGGCTACAAAGAAGTGAAAAA
GGACCTGATCATCAAGCTGCCTAAGTACTCCCTGTTCGAGCTGGAAAACGGCCGGAAGAGAATGCTGGCC
TCTGCCGGCGAACTGCAGAAGGGAAACGAACTGGCCCTGCCCTCCAAATATGTGAACTTCCTGTACCTGG
CCAGCCACTATGAGAAGCTGAAGGGCTCCCCCGAGGATAATGAGCAGAAACAGCTGTTTGTGGAACAGCA
CAAGCACTACCTGGACGAGATCATCGAGCAGATCAGCGAGTTCTCCAAGAGAGTGATCCTGGCCGACGCT
AATCTGGACAAAGTGCTGTCCGCCTACAACAAGCACCGGGATAAGCCCATCAGAGAGCAGGCCGAGAATA
TCATCCACCTGTTTACCCTGACCAATCTGGGAGCCCCTGCCGCCTTCAAGTACTTTGACACCACCATCGA
CCGGAAGAGGTACACCAGCACCAAAGAGGTGCTGGACGCCACCCTGATCCACCAGAGCATCACCGGCCTG
TACGAGACACGGATCGACCTGTCTCAGCTGGGAGGCGACAAGCGACCTGCCGCCACAAAGAAGGCTGGAC
AGGCTAAGAAGAAGAAAGATTACAAAGACGATGACGATAAGGGATCCGGCGCAACAAACTTCTCTCTGCT
GAAACAAGCCGGAGATGTCGAAGAGAATCCTGGACCGACCGAGTACAAGCCCACGGTGCGCCTCGCCACC
CGCGACGACGTCCCCAGGGCCGTACGCACCCTCGCCGCCGCGTTCGCCGACTACCCCGCCACGCGCCACA
CCGTCGATCCGGACCGCCACATCGAGCGGGTCACCGAGCTGCAAGAACTCTTCCTCACGCGCGTCGGGCT
CGACATCGGCAAGGTGTGGGTCGCGGACGACGGCGCCGCGGTGGCGGTCTGGACCACGCCGGAGAGCGTC
GAAGCGGGGGCGGTGTTCGCCGAGATCGGCCCGCGCATGGCCGAGTTGAGCGGTTCCCGGCTGGCCGCGC
AGCAACAGATGGAAGGCCTCCTGGCGCCGCACCGGCCCAAGGAGCCCGCGTGGTTCCTGGCCACCGTCGG
AGTCTCGCCCGACCACCAGGGCAAGGGTCTGGGCAGCGCCGTCGTGCTCCCCGGAGTGGAGGCGGCCGAG
CGCGCCGGGGTGCCCGCCTTCCTGGAGACCTCCGCGCCCCGCAACCTCCCCTTCTACGAGCGGCTCGGCT
TCACCGTCACCGCCGACGTCGAGGTGCCCGAAGGACCGCGCACCTGGTGCATGACCCGCAAGCCCGGTGC
CTGAACGCGTTAAGTCGACAATCAACCTCTGGATTACAAAATTTGTGAAAGATTGACTGGTATTCTTAAC
TATGTTGCTCCTTTTACGCTATGTGGATACGCTGCTTTAATGCCTTTGTATCATGCTATTGCTTCCCGTA
TGGCTTTCATTTTCTCCTCCTTGTATAAATCCTGGTTGCTGTCTCTTTATGAGGAGTTGTGGCCCGTTGT
CAGGCAACGTGGCGTGGTGTGCACTGTGTTTGCTGACGCAACCCCCACTGGTTGGGGCATTGCCACCACC
TGTCAGCTCCTTTCCGGGACTTTCGCTTTCCCCCTCCCTATTGCCACGGCGGAACTCATCGCCGCCTGCC
TTGCCCGCTGCTGGACAGGGGCTCGGCTGTTGGGCACTGACAATTCCGTGGTGTTGTCGGGGAAATCATC
GTCCTTTCCTTGGCTGCTCGCCTGTGTTGCCACCTGGATTCTGCGCGGGACGTCCTTCTGCTACGTCCCT
TCGGCCCTCAATCCAGCGGACCTTCCTTCCCGCGGCCTGCTGCCGGCTCTGCGGCCTCTTCCGCGTCTTC
GCCTTCGCCCTCAGACGAGTCGGATCTCCCTTTGGGCCGCCTCCCCGCGTCGACTTTAAGACCAATGACT
TACAAGGCAGCTGTAGATCTTAGCCACTTTTTAAAAGAAAAGGGGGGACTGGAAGGGCTAATTCACTCCC
AACGAAGACAAGATCTGCTTTTTGCTTGTACTGGGTCTCTCTGGTTAGACCAGATCTGAGCCTGGGAGCT
CTCTGGCTAACTAGGGAACCCACTGCTTAAGCCTCAATAAAGCTTGCCTTGAGTGCTTCAAGTAGTGTGT
GCCCGTCTGTTGTGTGACTCTGGTAACTAGAGATCCCTCAGACCCTTTTAGTCAGTGTGGAAAATCTCTA
GCAGGGCCCGTTTAAACCCGCTGATCAGCCTCGACTGTGCCTTCTAGTTGCCAGCCATCTGTTGTTTGCC
CCTCCCCCGTGCCTTCCTTGACCCTGGAAGGTGCCACTCCCACTGTCCTTTCCTAATAAAATGAGGAAAT
TGCATCGCATTGTCTGAGTAGGTGTCATTCTATTCTGGGGGGTGGGGTGGGGCAGGACAGCAAGGGGGAG
GATTGGGAAGACAATAGCAGGCATGCTGGGGATGCGGTGGGCTCTATGGCTTCTGAGGCGGAAAGAACCA
GCTGGGGCTCTAGGGGGTATCCCC
[124 nt withheld, positions 7165-7288]
C
[91 nt withheld, positions 7290-7380]
A
[49 nt withheld, positions 7382-7430]
CCTTTGACGTTGGAGTCCACGTTCTTT
[37 nt withheld, positions 7458-7494]
ACCCTATCTCGGTCTATTCTTTTGATTTATAAGGGATTTTGCCGATTTCGGCCTATTGGTTAAAAAATGA
GCTGATTTAACAAAAATTTAACGCGAATTAATTCTGTGGAATGTGTGTCAGTTAGGGTGTGGAAAGTCCC
CAGGCTCCCCAGCAGGCAGAAGTATGCAAAGCATGCATCTCAATTAGTCAGCAACCAGGTGTGGAAAGTC
CCCAGGCTCCCCAGCAGGCAGAAGTATGCAAAGCATGCATCTCAATTAGTCAGCAACCATAGTCCCGCCC
CTAACTCCGCCCATCCCGCCCCTAACTCCGCCCAGTTCCGCCCATTCTCCGCCCCATGGCTGACTAATTT
TTTTTATTTATGCAGAGGCCGAGGCCGCCTCTGCCTCTGAGCTATTCCAGAAGTAGTGAGGAGGCTTTTT
TGGAGGCCTAGGCTTTTGCAAAAAGCTCCCGGGAGCTTGTATATCCATTTTCGGATCTGATCAGCACGTG
TTGACAATTAATCATCGGCATAGTATATCGGCATAGTATAATACGACAAGGTGAGGAACTAAACCATGGC
CAAGTTGACCAGTGCCGTTCCGGTGCTCACCGCGCGCGACGTCGCCGGAGCGGTCGAGTTCTGGACCGAC
CGGCTCGGGTTCTCCCGGGACTTCGTGGAGGACGACTTCGCCGGTGTGGTCCGGGACGACGTGACCCTGT
TCATCAGCGCGGTCCAGGACCAGGTGGTGCCGGACAACACCCTGGCCTGGGTGTGGGTGCGCGGCCTGGA
CGAGCTGTACGCCGAGTGGTCGGAGGTCGTGTCCACGAACTTCCGGGACGCCTCCGGGCCGGCCATGACC
GAGATCGGCGAGCAGCCGTGGGGGCGGGAGTTCGCCCTGCGCGACCCGGCCGGCAACTGCGTGCACTTCG
TGGCCGAGGAGCAGGACTGACACGTGCTACGAGATTTCGATTCCACCGCCGCCTTCTATGAAAGGTTGGG
CTTCGGAATCGTTTTCCGGGACGCCGGCTGGATGATCCTCCAGCGCGGGGATCTCATGCTGGAGTTCTTC
GCCCACCCCAACTTGTTTATTGCAGCTTATAATGGTTACAAATAAAGCAATAGCATCACAAATTTCACAA
ATAAAGCATTTTTTTCACTGCATTCTAGTTGTGGTTTGTCCAAACTCATCAATGTATCTTATCATGTCTG
TATACCGTCGACCTCTAGCTAGAGCTTGGCGTAATCATGGTCATAGCTGTTTCCTGTGTGAAATTGTTAT
CCGCTCACAATTCCACACAACATACGAGCCGGAAGCATAAAGTGTAAAGCCTGGGGTGCCTAATGAGTGA
GCTAACTCACATTAATTGCGTTGCGCTCACTGCCCGCTTTCCAGTCGGGAAACCTGTCGTGCCAGCTGCA
TTAATGAATCGGCCAACGCGCGGGGAGAGGCGGTTTGCGTATTGGGCGCTCTTCCGCTTCCTCGCTCACT
GACTCGCTGCGCTCGGTCGTTCGGCTGCGGCGAGCGGTATCAGCTCACTCAAAGGCGGTAATACGGTTAT
CCACAGAATCAGGGGATAACGCAGGAAAGAACATGTGAGCAAAAGGCCAGCAAAAGGCCAGGAACCGTAA
AAAGGCCGCGTTGCTGGCGTTTTTCCATAGGCTCCGCCCCCCTGACGAGCATCACAAAAATCGACGCTCA
AGTCAGAGGTGGCGAAACCCGACAGGACTATAAAGATACCAGGCGTTTCCCCCTGGAAGCTCCCTCGTGC
GCTCTCCTGTTCCGACCCTGCCGCTTACCGGATACCTGTCCGCCTTTCTCCCTTCGGGAAGCGTGGCGCT
TTCTCATAGCTCACGCTGTAGGTATCTCAGTTCGGTGTAGGTCGTTCGCTCCAAGCTGGGCTGTGTGCAC
GAACCCCCCGTTCAGCCCGACCGCTGCGCCTTATCCGGTAACTATCGTCTTGAGTCCAACCCGGTAAGAC
ACGACTTATCGCCACTGGCAGCAGCCACTGGTAACAGGATTAGCAGAGCGAGGTATGTAGGCGGTGCTAC
AGAGTTCTTGAAGTGGTGGCCTAACTACGGCTACACTAGAAGAACAGTATTTGGTATCTGCGCTCTGCTG
AAGCCAGTTACCTTCGGAAAAAGAGTTGGTAGCTCTTGATCCGGCAAACAAACCACCGCTGGTAGCGGTG
GTTTTTTTGTTTGCAAGCAGCAGATTACGCGCAGAAAAAAAGGATCTCAAGAAGATCCTTTGATCTTTTC
TACGGGGTCTGACGCTCAGTGGAACGAAAACTCACGTTAAGGGATTTTGGTCATGAGATTATCAAAAAGG
ATCTTCACCTAGATCCTTTTAAATTAAAAATGAAGTTTTAAATCAATCTAAAGTATATATGAGTAAACTT
GGTCTGACAGTTACCAATGCTTAATCAGTGAGGCACCTATCTCAGCGATCTGTCTATTTCGTTCATCCAT
AGTTGCCTGACTCCCCGTCGTGTAGATAACTACGATACGGGAGGGCTTACCATCTGGCCCCAGTGCTGCA
ATGATACCGCGAGACCCACGCTCACCGGCTCCAGATTTATCAGCAATAAACCAGCCAGCCGGAAGGGCCG
AGCGCAGAAGTGGTCCTGCAACTTTATCCGCCTCCATCCAGTCTATTAATTGTTGCCGGGAAGCTAGAGT
AAGTAGTTCGCCAGTTAATAGTTTGCGCAACGTTGTTGCCATTGCTACAGGCATCGTGGTGTCACGCTCG
TCGTTTGGTATGGCTTCATTCAGCTCCGGTTCCCAACGATCAAGGCGAGTTACATGATCCCCCATGTTGT
GCAAAAAAGCGGTTAGCTCCTTCGGTCCTCCGATCGTTGTCAGAAGTAAGTTGGCCGCAGTGTTATCACT
CATGGTTATGGCAGCACTGCATAATTCTCTTACTGTCATGCCATCCGTAAGATGCTTTTCTGTGACTGGT
GAGTACTCAACCAAGTCATTCTGAGAATAGTGTATGCGGCGACCGAGTTGCTCTTGCCCGGCGTCAATAC
GGGATAATACCGCGCCACATAGCAGAACTTTAAAAGTGCTCATCATTGGAAAACGTTCTTCGGGGCGAAA
ACTCTCAAGGATCTTACCGCTGTTGAGATCCAGTTCGATGTAACCCACTCGTGCACCCAACTGATCTTCA
GCATCTTTTACTTTCACCAGCGTTTCTGGGTGAGCAAAAACAGGAAGGCAAAATGCCGCAAAAAAGGGAA
TAAGGGCGACACGGAAATGTTGAATACTCATACTCTTCCTTTTTCAATATTATTGAAGCATTTATCAGGG
TTATTGTCTCATGAGCGGATACATATTTGAATGTATTTAGAAAAATAAACAAATAGGGGTTCCGCGCACA
TTTCCCCGAAAAGTGCCACCTGACGTCGACGGATCGGGAGATCTCCCGATCCCCTATGGTGCACTCTCAG
TACAATCTGCTCTGATGCCGCATAGTTAAGCCAGTATCTGCTCCCTGCTTGTGTGTTGGAGGTCGCTGAG
TAGTGCGCGAGCAAAATTTAAGCTACAACAAGGCAAGGCTTGACCGACAATTGCATGAAGAATCTGCTTA
GGGTTAGGCGTTTTGCGCTGCTTCGCGATGTACGGGCCAGATATACGCGTTGACATTGATTATTGACTAG
TTATTAATAGTAATCAATTACGGGGTCATTAGTTCATAGCCCATATATGGAGTTCCGCGTTACATAACTT
ACGGTAAATGGCCCGCCTGGCTGACCGCCCAACGACCCCCGCCCATTGACGTCAATAATGACGTATGTTC
CCATAGTAACGCCAATAGGGACTTTCCATTGACGTCAATGGGTGGAGTATTTACGGTAAACTGCCCACTT
GGCAGTACATCAAGTGTATCATATGCCAAGTACGCCCCCTATTGACGTCAATGACGGTAAATGGCCCGCC
TGGCATTATGCCCAGTACATGACCTTATGGGACTTTCCTACTTGGCAGTACATCTACGTATTAGTCATCG
CTATTACCATGGTGATGCGGTTTTGGCAGTACATCAATGGGCGTGGATAGCGGTTTGACTCACGGGGATT
TCCAAGTCTCCACCCCATTGACGTCAATGGGAGTTTGTTTTGGCACCAAAATCAACGGGACTTTCCAAAA
TGTCGTAACAACTCCGCCCCATTGACGCAAATGGGCGGTAGGCGTGTACGGTGGGAGGTCTATATAAGCA
GCGCGTTTTGCCTGTACTGGGTCTCTCTGGTTAGACCAGATCTGAGCCTGGGAGCTCTCTGGCTAACTAG
GGAACCCACTGCTTAAGCCTCAATAAAGCTTGCCTTGAGTGCTTCAAGTAGTGTGTGCCCGTCTGTTGTG
TGACTCTGGTAACTAGAGATCCCTCAGACCCTTTTAGTCAGTGTGGAAAATCTCTAGCAGTGGCGCCCGA
ACAGGGACTTGAAAGCGAAAGGGAAACCAGAGGAGCTCTCTCGACGCAGGACTCGGCTTGCTGAAGCGCG
CACGGCAAGAGGCGAGGGGCGGCGACTGGTGAGTACGCCAAAAATTTTGACTAGCGGAGGCTAGAAGGAG
AGAGATGGGTGCGAGAGCGTCAGTATTAAGCGGGGGAGAATTAGATCGCGATGGGAAAAAATTCGGTTAA
GGCCAGGGGGAAAGAAAAAATATAAATTAAAACATATAGTATGGGCAAGCAGGGAGCTAGAACGATTCGC
AGTTAATCCTGGCCTGTTAGAAACATCAGAAGGCTGTAGACAAATACTGGGACAGCTACAACCATCCCTT
CAGACAGGATCAGAAGAACTTAGATCATTATATAATACAGTAGCAACCCTCTATTGTGTGCATCAAAGGA
TAGAGATAAAAGACACCAAGGAAGCTTTAGACAAGATAGAGGAAGAGCAAAACAAAAGTAAGACCACCGC
ACAGCAAGCGGCCGCTGATCTTCAGACCTGGAGGAGGAGATATGAGGGACAATTGGAGAAGTGAATTATA
TAAATATAAAGTAGTAAAAATTGAACCATTAGGAGTAGCACCCACCAAGGCAAAGAGAAGAGTGGTGCAG
AGAGAAAAAAGAGCAGTGGGAATAGGAGCTTTGTTCCTTGGGTTCTTGGGAGCAGCAGGAAGCACTATGG
GCGCAGCGTCAATGACGCTGACGGTACAGGCCAGACAATTATTGTCTGGTATAGTGCAGCAGCAGAACAA
TTTGCTGAGGGCTATTGAGGCGCAACAGCATCTGTTGCAACTCACAGTCTGGGGCATCAAGCAGCTCCAG
GCAAGAATCCTGGCTGTGGAAAGATACCTAAAGGATCAACAGCTCCTGGGGATTTGGGGTTGCTCTGGAA
AACTCATTTGCACCACTGCTGTGCCTTGGAATGCTAGTTGGAGTAATAAATCTCTGGAACAGATTTGGAA
TCACACGACCTGGATGGAGTGGGACAGAGAAATTAACAATTACACAAGCTTAATACACTCCTTAATTGAA
GAATCGCAAAACCAGCAAGAAAAGAATGAACAAGAATTATTGGAATTAGATAAATGGGC
Features (pLannotate 1.2.2; 33 found; start..end, strand, type, name):
    155..255     +  CDS            Rev (fragment): human immunodeficiency virus 1 (HIV-1) Rev protein; rev; enhances nuclear export of unspliced and incompletely spliced viral mRNAs
    305..422     +  misc_feature   cPPT/CTS: central polypurine tract and central termination sequence of HIV-1
    473..713     +  promoter       U6 promoter: RNA polymerase III promoter for human U6 snRNA
    743..818     +  misc_RNA       gRNA scaffold: guide RNA scaffold for the Streptococcus pyogenes CRISPR/Cas9 system
    836..854     +  CDS            small t antigen (fragment): SV40 (simian virus 40) small t antigen
    880..1091    +  promoter       EF-1α core promoter: core promoter for human elongation factor EF-1α
   1116..5219    +  CDS            Cas9: Cas9 (Csn1) endonuclease from the Streptococcus pyogenes Type II CRISPR/Cas system generates RNA-guided double strand breaks in DNA
   5357..5954    +  CDS            PuroR (fragment): puromycin N-acetyltransferase; pac from Streptomyces; confers resistance to puromycin
   5970..6558    +  misc_feature   WPRE: woodchuck hepatitis virus posttranscriptional regulatory element
   6609..6628    +  misc_feature   cPPT/CTS (fragment): central polypurine tract and central termination sequence of HIV-1
   6630..6863    +  LTR            3' LTR (ΔU3): self-inactivating 3' long terminal repeat (LTR) from HIV-1
   6895..7119    +  polyA_signal   bGH poly(A) signal: bovine growth hormone polyadenylation signal
   7123..7144    +  promoter       SV40 promoter (fragment): SV40 enhancer and early promoter
   7165..7593    +  rep_origin     f1 ori (sequence partly withheld): f1 bacteriophage origin of replication; arrow indicates direction of (+) strand synthesis
   7607..7936    +  promoter       SV40 promoter: SV40 enhancer and early promoter
   7984..8031    +  promoter       EM7 promoter: synthetic bacterial promoter&nbsp
   8050..8424    +  CDS            BleoR: antibiotic-binding protein; Sh ble from Streptoalloteichus hindustanus; confers resistance to bleomycin, phleomycin, and Zeocin™
   8434..8559    +  CDS            ble (fragment): BLE_KLEPN - Experimental evidence at protein level: Swiss-Prot protein existence level 1. Binding protein with a strong affinity to the bleomycin family of antibiotics. Binds to CL990; an antimitotic-antibiotic compound. From Klebsiella pneumoniae.
   8554..8675    +  polyA_signal   SV40 poly(A) signal: SV40 polyadenylation signal
   8746..8768    -  protein_bind   lac operator (fragment): The lac repressor binds to the lac operator to inhibit transcription in E. coli. This inhibition can be relieved by adding lactose or isopropyl-β-D-thiogalactopyranoside (IPTG). lac repressor encoded by lacI
   8772..8802    -  promoter       lac promoter: promoter for the E. coli lac operon
   8817..8838    -  protein_bind   CAP binding site: CAP binding activates transcription in the presence of cAMP. E. coli catabolite activator protein
   8851..8943    -  CDS            lacI (fragment): lac repressor; lacI; The lac repressor binds to the lac operator to inhibit transcription in E. coli. This inhibition can be relieved by adding lactose or isopropyl-β-D-thiogalactopyranoside (IPTG).
   9126..9714    -  rep_origin     ori: high-copy-number ColE1/pMB1/pBR322/pUC origin of replication
   9885..10745   -  CDS            AmpR: β-lactamase; bla; confers resistance to ampicillin, carbenicillin, and related antibiotics
  10746..10850   -  promoter       AmpR promoter: bla
  10909..10961   -  misc_feature   bom (fragment): basis of mobility region from pBR322
  11116..11495   +  enhancer       CMV enhancer: human cytomegalovirus immediate early enhancer
  11496..11695   +  promoter       CMV promoter: human cytomegalovirus (CMV) immediate early promoter
  11713..11893   +  LTR            5' LTR (truncated): truncated 5' long terminal repeat (LTR) from HIV-1
  11940..12065   +  misc_feature   HIV-1 Ψ: packaging signal of human immunodeficiency virus type 1
  12049..12412   +  CDS            HIV-1 gag (fragment): gag protein from human immunodeficiency virus 1; gag
  12558..12791   +  misc_feature   RRE: The Rev response element (RRE) of HIV-1 allows for Rev-dependent mRNA export from the nucleus to the cytoplasm.
