[The description below was written by a language model from this plasmid's Addgene catalogue record and pLannotate feature annotations shown in this document.]
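Description:
sgMLST8_2 is a lentiviral CRISPR-Cas9 plasmid built on the lentiCRISPRv2 backbone and carrying a single guide RNA directed against the human MLST8 gene (also known as GbetaL or LST8), which encodes a component of the mTOR complexes. It is an all-in-one design. A human U6 RNA polymerase III promoter drives the 20-nt MLST8 spacer fused to the Streptococcus pyogenes gRNA scaffold, and a downstream EF-1α core promoter drives S. pyogenes Cas9 followed by a puromycin N-acetyltransferase coding sequence, so transduced mammalian cells can be selected with puromycin. The feature table does not annotate the element linking Cas9 and PuroR. A WPRE after this cassette enhances transcript expression.

The expression unit sits within a self-inactivating HIV-1 transfer vector. A CMV enhancer/promoter is fused to a truncated 5' LTR to produce the genomic RNA in packaging cells, followed by the Ψ packaging signal with a gag fragment, the RRE for Rev-dependent nuclear export, the cPPT/CTS, and a ΔU3 3' LTR, with a bGH polyadenylation signal downstream. Outside the viral region, the backbone has a high-copy ColE1/pUC origin and AmpR for propagation and ampicillin selection in E. coli. It also carries an f1 origin and an SV40/EM7-driven BleoR cassette with an SV40 poly(A) signal.

Two full sequence records are annotated, one from the depositor (13,028 nt) and one from repository sequencing (13,013 nt). They show the same 33 features in the same order, differing in start coordinate and by 15 nt in length. The record supports use for disrupting MLST8 in human cells, associated with a study of mLST8's scaffolding role in mTORC2 assembly and tumor growth.
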