Addgene plasmid #124906: sgMLST8_2
Purpose: Targeting human MLST8 gene by CRISPR-Cas9
Depositing lab: Jin Chen. Depositing organization: Vanderbilt University. Publication: Disruption of the Scaffolding Function of mLST8 Selectively Inhibits mTORC2 Assembly and Function and Suppresses mTORC2-Dependent Tumor Growth In Vivo. Hwang Y, Kim LC, Song W, Edwards DN, Cook RS, Chen J. Cancer Res. 2019 Jul 1;79(13):3178-3184. doi: 10.1158/0008-5472.CAN-18-3658. Epub 2019 May 13. PubMed 31085701.
Backbone
  Vector backbone: lentiCRISPRv2
  Vector type: Lentiviral, CRISPR
  Selectable markers: Puromycin
Growth in bacteria
  Bacterial resistance: Ampicillin, 100 μg/mL
  Growth temperature: 30°C
  Growth strain: NEB Stable
  Copy number: High Copy
Gene/Insert
  Gene/Insert name: MLST8 (alt name: GbetaL)
  gRNA/shRNA sequence: actgcccaccgtgcctgggg
  Species: H. sapiens (human)
  Entrez Gene: MLST8 (a.k.a. GBL, GbetaL, LST8, POP3, WAT1)
  Cloning method: Restriction Enzyme; 5′ cloning site Unknown (unknown if destroyed); 3′ cloning site Unknown (unknown if destroyed)
  Sequencing primers: 5′ hU6-F
Terms and licenses: Academic/Nonprofit Terms; Industry Terms: Not Available to Industry
How to cite: sgMLST8_2 was a gift from Jin Chen (Addgene plasmid # 124906 ; http://n2t.net/addgene:124906 ; RRID:Addgene_124906)
